Addgene plasmid #138266: p415:iCas9
Purpose: Expression of mTN3-GGS6-dCas9 (iCas9) in yeast.
Depositing lab: Xiao Wang. Depositing organization: Arizona State University. Publication: RNA-Guided Recombinase-Cas9 Fusion Targets Genomic DNA Deletion and Integration. Standage-Beier K, Brookhouser N, Balachandran P, Zhang Q, Brafman DA, Wang X. CRISPR J. 2019 Aug;2:209-222. doi: 10.1089/crispr.2019.0013. PubMed 31436506.
Backbone
  Vector backbone: p415
  Vector type: Yeast Expression, CRISPR
  Selectable markers: LEU2
Growth in bacteria
  Bacterial resistance: Ampicillin, 100 μg/mL
  Growth temperature: 37°C
  Growth strain: DH5alpha
  Copy number: High Copy
Gene/Insert
  Gene/Insert name: mTN3-GGS6-dCas9 (alt name: iCas9)
  Species: Synthetic
  Mutation: Cas9-D10A, H840A
  Promoter: GalL
  Cloning method: Restriction Enzyme; 5′ cloning site XbaI (unknown if destroyed); 3′ cloning site MluI (unknown if destroyed)
Terms and licenses: Academic/Nonprofit Terms; Industry Terms: Not Available to Industry
How to cite: p415:iCas9 was a gift from Xiao Wang (Addgene plasmid # 138266 ; http://n2t.net/addgene:138266 ; RRID:Addgene_138266)
