[The description below was written by a language model from this plasmid's Addgene catalogue record and pLannotate feature annotations shown in this document.]
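Description:
p415:iCas9 is an 11.3 kb yeast–E. coli shuttle plasmid built on the p415 centromeric backbone for galactose-regulated expression of a recombinase–dCas9 fusion in Saccharomyces cerevisiae. In bacteria it replicates from a high-copy ColE1/pUC-type origin and is selected through the β-lactamase (AmpR) gene. In yeast it is maintained by a CEN6/ARS element, which gives stable, low-copy, chromosome-like segregation, and is selected by LEU2 complementation of leucine auxotrophy. Remnants of the pBluescript-derived cloning region are also present, including lac promoter/operator pieces, a lacZα fragment, flanking T3 and T7 promoters and an f1 origin.

The payload, cloned between XbaI and MluI sites, is the synthetic fusion mTN3-GGS6-dCas9, called iCas9. The feature table shows a partial tnpR coding segment (Tn3 resolvase, a serine site-specific recombinase) upstream of the Streptococcus pyogenes Cas9 open reading frame. The short gap between the two is consistent with the GGS-repeat flexible linker in the insert name. The Cas9 portion carries D10A and H840A, which inactivate the two nuclease domains, so the protein keeps guide-RNA-directed DNA binding but does not cut. The "m" in mTN3 presumably denotes a mutant resolvase, but the record does not list any resolvase mutations. Transcription is driven by a promoter recorded as GalL (annotated as a Gal4-regulated GAL1 promoter, of which GalL is an attenuated derivative) and ends at the CYC1 terminator. No guide RNA cassette is annotated, so guides would have to be supplied from another source. The construct is used to target recombinase activity to chosen sites through dCas9, and the associated work applied this to RNA-guided genomic deletion and integration.
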