Features (pLannotate 1.2.2; 24 found; start..end, strand, type, name):
     79..183     +  promoter       AmpR promoter: bla
    184..1044    +  CDS            AmpR: β-lactamase; bla; confers resistance to ampicillin, carbenicillin, and related antibiotics
   1215..1803    +  rep_origin     ori: high-copy-number ColE1/pMB1/pBR322/pUC origin of replication
   1986..2078    +  CDS            lacI (fragment): lac repressor; lacI; The lac repressor binds to the lac operator to inhibit transcription in E. coli. This inhibition can be relieved by adding lactose or isopropyl-β-D-thiogalactopyranoside (IPTG).
   2091..2112    +  protein_bind   CAP binding site: CAP binding activates transcription in the presence of cAMP. E. coli catabolite activator protein
   2127..2157    +  promoter       lac promoter: promoter for the E. coli lac operon
   2161..2183    +  protein_bind   lac operator (fragment): The lac repressor binds to the lac operator to inhibit transcription in E. coli. This inhibition can be relieved by adding lactose or isopropyl-β-D-thiogalactopyranoside (IPTG). lac repressor encoded by lacI
   2226..2244    +  promoter       T3 promoter: promoter for bacteriophage T3 RNA polymerase
   2263..2682    +  promoter       GAL1 promoter: S. cerevisiae GAL1; inducible promoter, regulated by Gal4
   2697..2720    +  misc_feature   MCS (fragment): pBluescript multiple cloning site
   2760..3203    +  CDS            tnpR (fragment): TNR3_ECOLX - Experimental evidence at protein level: Swiss-Prot protein existence level 1. Resolvase catalyzes the resolution (a site-specific recombination) of the cointegrated replicon to yield the final transposition products. From Escherichia coli.
   3258..7361    +  CDS            Cas9: Cas9 (Csn1) endonuclease from the Streptococcus pyogenes Type II CRISPR/Cas system generates RNA-guided double strand breaks in DNA
   7410..7657    +  terminator     CYC1 terminator: S. cerevisiae CYC1; transcription terminator for CYC1
   7676..7694    -  promoter       T7 promoter: promoter for bacteriophage T7 RNA polymerase
   7702..7857    +  CDS            lacZα (fragment): LacZα fragment of β-galactosidase; lacZ fragment
   7861..8289    +  rep_origin     f1 ori (sequence partly withheld): f1 bacteriophage origin of replication; arrow indicates direction of (+) strand synthesis
   8317..8369    -  misc_feature   bom (fragment): basis of mobility region from pBR322
   8400..8477    +  CDS            YO192_YEAST (fragment): Experimental evidence at protein level: Swiss-Prot protein existence level 1. From Saccharomyces cerevisiae (strain ATCC 204508 / S288c) (Baker's yeast).
   8617..9024    +  promoter       LEU2 promoter: S. cerevisiae LEU2
   9025..10119   +  CDS            LEU2: 3-isopropylmalate dehydrogenase, required for leucine biosynthesis; S. cerevisiae LEU2; yeast auxotrophic marker
  10481..10597   -  CDS            NFS1 (fragment): NFS1_YEAST - Also known as SPL1 From Saccharomyces cerevisiae (strain ATCC 204508 / S288c) (Baker's yeast).
  10596..10646   -  misc_feature   bom (fragment): basis of mobility region from pBR322
  10748..10783   -  CDS            rop (fragment): Rop protein, which maintains plasmids at low copy number; rop
  10852..42      -  misc_feature   CEN/ARS (across the origin): S. cerevisiae CEN6 centromere fused to an autonomously replicating sequence
>Addgene plasmid #138266 | p415:iCas9 | addgene full sequence | sequence record 273643 | Addgene NGS Result
TATTAAAAAATTTAAATTATAATTATTTTTATAGCACGTGATGAAAAGGACCCAGGTGGCACTTTTCGGG
GAAATGTGCGCGGAACCCCTATTTGTTTATTTTTCTAAATACATTCAAATATGTATCCGCTCATGAGACA
ATAACCCTGATAAATGCTTCAATAATATTGAAAAAGGAAGAGTATGAGTATTCAACATTTCCGTGTCGCC
CTTATTCCCTTTTTTGCGGCATTTTGCCTTCCTGTTTTTGCTCACCCAGAAACGCTGGTGAAAGTAAAAG
ATGCTGAAGATCAGTTGGGTGCACGAGTGGGTTACATCGAACTGGATCTCAACAGCGGTAAGATCCTTGA
GAGTTTTCGCCCCGAAGAACGTTTTCCAATGATGAGCACTTTTAAAGTTCTGCTATGTGGCGCGGTATTA
TCCCGTATTGACGCCGGGCAAGAGCAACTCGGTCGCCGCATACACTATTCTCAGAATGACTTGGTTGAGT
ACTCACCAGTCACAGAAAAGCATCTTACGGATGGCATGACAGTAAGAGAATTATGCAGTGCTGCCATAAC
CATGAGTGATAACACTGCGGCCAACTTACTTCTGACAACGATCGGAGGACCGAAGGAGCTAACCGCTTTT
TTGCACAACATGGGGGATCATGTAACTCGCCTTGATCGTTGGGAACCGGAGCTGAATGAAGCCATACCAA
ACGACGAGCGTGACACCACGATGCCTGTAGCAATGGCAACAACGTTGCGCAAACTATTAACTGGCGAACT
ACTTACTCTAGCTTCCCGGCAACAATTAATAGACTGGATGGAGGCGGATAAAGTTGCAGGACCACTTCTG
CGCTCGGCCCTTCCGGCTGGCTGGTTTATTGCTGATAAATCTGGAGCCGGTGAGCGTGGGTCTCGCGGTA
TCATTGCAGCACTGGGGCCAGATGGTAAGCCCTCCCGTATCGTAGTTATCTACACGACGGGGAGTCAGGC
AACTATGGATGAACGAAATAGACAGATCGCTGAGATAGGTGCCTCACTGATTAAGCATTGGTAACTGTCA
GACCAAGTTTACTCATATATACTTTAGATTGATTTAAAACTTCATTTTTAATTTAAAAGGATCTAGGTGA
AGATCCTTTTTGATAATCTCATGACCAAAATCCCTTAACGTGAGTTTTCGTTCCACTGAGCGTCAGACCC
CGTAGAAAAGATCAAAGGATCTTCTTGAGATCCTTTTTTTCTGCGCGTAATCTGCTGCTTGCAAACAAAA
AAACCACCGCTACCAGCGGTGGTTTGTTTGCCGGATCAAGAGCTACCAACTCTTTTTCCGAAGGTAACTG
GCTTCAGCAGAGCGCAGATACCAAATACTGTTCTTCTAGTGTAGCCGTAGTTAGGCCACCACTTCAAGAA
CTCTGTAGCACCGCCTACATACCTCGCTCTGCTAATCCTGTTACCAGTGGCTGCTGCCAGTGGCGATAAG
TCGTGTCTTACCGGGTTGGACTCAAGACGATAGTTACCGGATAAGGCGCAGCGGTCGGGCTGAACGGGGG
GTTCGTGCACACAGCCCAGCTTGGAGCGAACGACCTACACCGAACTGAGATACCTACAGCGTGAGCTATG
AGAAAGCGCCACGCTTCCCGAAGGGAGAAAGGCGGACAGGTATCCGGTAAGCGGCAGGGTCGGAACAGGA
GAGCGCACGAGGGAGCTTCCAGGGGGAAACGCCTGGTATCTTTATAGTCCTGTCGGGTTTCGCCACCTCT
GACTTGAGCGTCGATTTTTGTGATGCTCGTCAGGGGGGCGGAGCCTATGGAAAAACGCCAGCAACGCGGC
CTTTTTACGGTTCCTGGCCTTTTGCTGGCCTTTTGCTCACATGTTCTTTCCTGCGTTATCCCCTGATTCT
GTGGATAACCGTATTACCGCCTTTGAGTGAGCTGATACCGCTCGCCGCAGCCGAACGACCGAGCGCAGCG
AGTCAGTGAGCGAGGAAGCGGAAGAGCGCCCAATACGCAAACCGCCTCTCCCCGCGCGTTGGCCGATTCA
TTAATGCAGCTGGCACGACAGGTTTCCCGACTGGAAAGCGGGCAGTGAGCGCAACGCAATTAATGTGAGT
TAGCTCACTCATTAGGCACCCCAGGCTTTACACTTTATGCTTCCGGCTCGTATGTTGTGTGGAATTGTGA
GCGGATAACAATTTCACACAGGAAACAGCTATGACCATGATTACGCCAAGCGCGCAATTAACCCTCACTA
AAGGGAACAAAAGCTGGAGCTCGTGACAGCCCTCCGAAGGAAGACTCTCCTCCGTGCGTCCTCGTCTTCA
CCGGTCGCGTTCCTGAAACGCAGATGTGCCTCGCGCCGCACTGCTCCGAACAATAAAGATTCTACAATAC
TAGCTTTTATGGTTATGAAGAGGAAAAATTGGCAGTAACCTGGCCCCACAAACCTTCAAATGAACGAATC
AAATTAACAACCATAGGATGATAATGCGATTAGTTTTTTAGCCTTATTTCTGGGGTAATTAATCAGCGAA
GCGATGATTTTTGATCTATTAACGGATATATAAATGCAAAAACTGCATAACCACTTTAACTAATACTTTC
AACATTTTCGGTTTGTATTACTTCTTATTCAAATGTAATAAAAGTATCAACAAAAAATTGTTAATATACC
TCTATACTTTAACGTCAAGGAGAAAAAACCCCGGATTCTAGAACTAGTGGATCCCCCGGGAAAAAAATGC
CCAAAAAGAAGAGGAAAGTAGGTGGCAGTATGAGGATATTTGGATACGCACGAGTTAGTACATCTCAACA
GTCTCTGGACATACAGATAAGGGCATTGAAGGATGCTGGAGTGAAAGCTAATCGGATCTTTACCGATAAG
GCTAGTGGCAGCTCTACAGACAGAGAGGGCTTGGATCTGCTGAGAATGAAGGTTGAGGAAGGGGATGTGA
TACTCGTCAAGAAACTTGACAGACTCTCACGAGACACTGCCGATATGATCCAACTGATTAAGGAATTTGA
CGCCCAAGGTGTAGCCGTAAGATTTATTGATGACGGTATCAGCACCGACGGCTATATGGGCCAGATGGTC
GTCACTATACTGAGCGCTGTCGCACAAGCGGAGAGAAGACGAATCCTGCAACGGACAAATGAAGGTCGCC
AAGAAGCAAAGCTCAAAGGAATTAAGTTCGGGCGCAGGAGGACTGTAGACAGAGGTGGTTCAGGAGGAAG
TGGAGGTTCAGGGGGAAGTGGTGGCTCCGGTGGGTCTATGGACAAGAAGTACTCCATTGGGCTCGCCATC
GGCACAAACAGCGTAGGTTGGGCCGTCATTACGGACGAGTACAAGGTGCCGAGCAAAAAATTCAAAGTTC
TGGGCAATACCGATCGCCACAGCATAAAGAAGAACCTCATTGGCGCCCTCCTGTTCGACTCCGGGGAGAC
GGCCGAAGCCACGCGGCTCAAAAGAACAGCACGGCGCAGATATACCCGCAGAAAGAATCGGATCTGCTAC
CTGCAGGAGATCTTTAGTAATGAGATGGCTAAGGTGGATGACTCTTTCTTCCATAGGCTGGAGGAGTCCT
TTTTGGTGGAGGAGGATAAAAAGCACGAGCGCCACCCAATCTTTGGCAATATCGTGGACGAGGTGGCGTA
CCATGAAAAGTACCCAACCATATATCATCTGAGGAAGAAGCTTGTAGACAGTACTGATAAGGCTGACTTG
CGGTTGATCTATCTCGCGCTGGCGCATATGATCAAATTTCGGGGACACTTCCTCATCGAGGGGGACCTGA
ACCCAGACAACAGCGATGTCGACAAACTCTTTATCCAACTGGTTCAGACTTACAATCAGCTTTTCGAAGA
GAACCCGATCAACGCATCCGGAGTTGACGCCAAAGCAATCCTGAGCGCTAGGCTGTCCAAATCCCGGCGG
CTCGAAAACCTCATCGCACAGCTCCCTGGGGAGAAGAAGAACGGCCTGTTTGGTAATCTTATCGCCCTGT
CACTCGGGCTGACCCCCAACTTTAAATCTAACTTCGACCTGGCCGAAGATGCCAAGCTTCAACTGAGCAA
AGACACCTACGATGATGATCTCGACAATCTGCTGGCCCAGATCGGCGACCAGTACGCAGACCTTTTTTTG
GCGGCAAAGAACCTGTCAGACGCCATTCTGCTGAGTGATATTCTGCGAGTGAACACGGAGATCACCAAAG
CTCCGCTGAGCGCTAGTATGATCAAGCGCTATGATGAGCACCACCAAGACTTGACTTTGCTGAAGGCCCT
TGTCAGACAGCAACTGCCTGAGAAGTACAAGGAAATTTTCTTCGATCAGTCTAAAAATGGCTACGCCGGA
TACATTGACGGCGGAGCAAGCCAGGAGGAATTTTACAAATTTATTAAGCCCATCTTGGAAAAAATGGACG
GCACCGAGGAGCTGCTGGTAAAGCTTAACAGAGAAGATCTGTTGCGCAAACAGCGCACTTTCGACAATGG
AAGCATCCCCCACCAGATTCACCTGGGCGAACTGCACGCTATCCTCAGGCGGCAAGAGGATTTCTACCCC
TTTTTGAAAGATAACAGGGAAAAGATTGAGAAAATCCTCACATTTCGGATACCCTACTATGTAGGCCCCC
TCGCCCGGGGAAATTCCAGATTCGCGTGGATGACTCGCAAATCAGAAGAGACCATCACTCCCTGGAACTT
CGAGGAAGTCGTGGATAAGGGGGCCTCTGCCCAGTCCTTCATCGAAAGGATGACTAACTTTGATAAAAAT
CTGCCTAACGAAAAGGTGCTTCCTAAACACTCTCTGCTGTACGAGTACTTCACAGTTTATAACGAGCTCA
CCAAGGTCAAATACGTCACAGAAGGGATGAGAAAGCCAGCATTCCTGTCTGGAGAGCAGAAGAAAGCTAT
CGTGGACCTCCTCTTCAAGACGAACCGGAAAGTTACCGTGAAACAGCTCAAAGAAGACTATTTCAAAAAG
ATTGAATGTTTCGACTCTGTTGAAATCAGCGGAGTGGAGGATCGCTTCAACGCATCCCTGGGAACGTATC
ACGATCTCCTGAAAATCATTAAAGACAAGGACTTCCTGGACAATGAGGAGAACGAGGACATTCTTGAGGA
CATTGTCCTCACCCTTACGTTGTTTGAAGATAGGGAGATGATTGAAGAACGCTTGAAAACTTACGCTCAT
CTCTTCGACGACAAAGTCATGAAACAGCTCAAGAGGCGCCGATATACAGGATGGGGGCGGCTGTCAAGAA
AACTGATCAATGGGATCCGAGACAAGCAGAGTGGAAAGACAATCCTGGATTTTCTTAAGTCCGATGGATT
TGCCAACCGGAACTTCATGCAGTTGATCCATGATGACTCTCTCACCTTTAAGGAGGACATCCAGAAAGCA
CAAGTTTCTGGCCAGGGGGACAGTCTTCACGAGCACATCGCTAATCTTGCAGGTAGCCCAGCTATCAAAA
AGGGAATACTGCAGACCGTTAAGGTCGTGGATGAACTCGTCAAAGTAATGGGAAGGCATAAGCCCGAGAA
TATCGTTATCGAGATGGCCCGAGAGAACCAAACTACCCAGAAGGGACAGAAGAACAGTAGGGAAAGGATG
AAGAGGATTGAAGAGGGTATAAAAGAACTGGGGTCCCAAATCCTTAAGGAACACCCAGTTGAAAACACCC
AGCTTCAGAATGAGAAGCTCTACCTGTACTACCTGCAGAACGGCAGGGACATGTACGTGGATCAGGAACT
GGACATCAATCGGCTCTCCGACTACGACGTGGATGCCATCGTGCCCCAGTCTTTTCTCAAAGATGATTCT
ATTGATAATAAAGTGTTGACAAGATCCGATAAAAATAGAGGGAAGAGTGATAACGTCCCCTCAGAAGAAG
TTGTCAAGAAAATGAAAAATTATTGGCGGCAGCTGCTGAACGCCAAACTGATCACACAACGGAAGTTCGA
TAATCTGACTAAGGCTGAACGAGGTGGCCTGTCTGAGTTGGATAAAGCCGGCTTCATCAAAAGGCAGCTT
GTTGAGACACGCCAGATCACCAAGCACGTGGCCCAAATTCTCGATTCACGCATGAACACCAAGTACGATG
AAAATGACAAACTGATTCGAGAGGTGAAAGTTATTACTCTGAAGTCTAAGCTGGTCTCAGATTTCAGAAA
GGACTTTCAGTTTTATAAGGTGAGAGAGATCAACAATTACCACCATGCGCATGATGCCTACCTGAATGCA
GTGGTAGGCACTGCACTTATCAAAAAATATCCCAAGCTTGAATCTGAATTTGTTTACGGAGACTATAAAG
TGTACGATGTTAGGAAAATGATCGCAAAGTCTGAGCAGGAAATAGGCAAGGCCACCGCTAAGTACTTCTT
TTACAGCAATATTATGAATTTTTTCAAGACCGAGATTACACTGGCCAATGGAGAGATTCGGAAGCGACCA
CTTATCGAAACAAACGGAGAAACAGGAGAAATCGTGTGGGACAAGGGTAGGGATTTCGCGACAGTCCGGA
AGGTCCTGTCCATGCCGCAGGTGAACATCGTTAAAAAGACCGAAGTACAGACCGGAGGCTTCTCCAAGGA
AAGTATCCTCCCGAAAAGGAACAGCGACAAGCTGATCGCACGCAAAAAAGATTGGGACCCCAAGAAATAC
GGCGGATTCGATTCTCCTACAGTCGCTTACAGTGTACTGGTTGTGGCCAAAGTGGAGAAAGGGAAGTCTA
AAAAACTCAAAAGCGTCAAGGAACTGCTGGGCATCACAATCATGGAGCGATCAAGCTTCGAAAAAAACCC
CATCGACTTTCTCGAGGCGAAAGGATATAAAGAGGTCAAAAAAGACCTCATCATTAAGCTTCCCAAGTAC
TCTCTCTTTGAGCTTGAAAACGGCCGGAAACGAATGCTCGCTAGTGCGGGCGAGCTGCAGAAAGGTAACG
AGCTGGCACTGCCCTCTAAATACGTTAATTTCTTGTATCTGGCCAGCCACTATGAAAAGCTCAAAGGGTC
TCCCGAAGATAATGAGCAGAAGCAGCTGTTCGTGGAACAACACAAACACTACCTTGATGAGATCATCGAG
CAAATAAGCGAATTCTCCAAAAGAGTGATCCTCGCCGACGCTAACCTCGATAAGGTGCTTTCTGCTTACA
ATAAGCACAGGGATAAGCCCATCAGGGAGCAGGCAGAAAACATTATCCACTTGTTTACTCTGACCAACTT
GGGCGCGCCTGCAGCCTTCAAGTACTTCGACACCACCATAGACAGAAAGCGGTACACCTCTACAAAGGAG
GTCCTGGACGCCACACTGATTCATCAGTCAATTACGGGGCTCTATGAAACAAGAATCGACCTCTCTCAGC
TCGGTGGAGACAGCAGGGCTGACCCCAAGAAGAAGAGGAAGGTGTGATCTCTTCTCGAGTCATGTAATTA
GTTATGTCACGCTTACATTCACGCCCTCCCCCCACATCCGCTCTAACCGAAAAGGAAGGAGTTAGACAAC
CTGAAGTCTAGGTCCCTATTTATTTTTTTATAGTTATGTTAGTATTAAGAACGTTATTTATATTTCAAAT
TTTTCTTTTTTTTCTGTACAGACGCGTGTACGCATGTAACATTATACTGAAAACCTTGCTTGAGAAGGTT
TTGGGACGCTCGAAGGCTTTAATTTGCGGCCGGTACCCAATTCGCCCTATAGTGAGTCGTATTACGCGCG
CTCACTGGCCGTCGTTTTACAACGTCGTGACTGGGAAAACCCTGGCGTTACCCAACTTAATCGCCTTGCA
GCACATCCCCCTTTCGCCAGCTGGCGTAATAGCGAAGAGGCCCGCACCGATCGCCCTTCCCAACAGTTGC
GCAGCCTGAATGGCGAATGG
[124 nt withheld, positions 7861-7984]
C
[91 nt withheld, positions 7986-8076]
A
[49 nt withheld, positions 8078-8126]
CCTTTGACGTTGGAGTCCACGTTCTTT
[37 nt withheld, positions 8154-8190]
ACCCTATCTCGGTCTATTCTTTTGATTTATAAGGGATTTTGCCGATTTCGGCCTATTGGTTAAAAAATGA
GCTGATTTAACAAAAATTTAACGCGAATTTTAACAAAATATTAACGCTTACAATTTCCTGATGCGGTATT
TTCTCCTTACGCATCTGTGCGGTATTTCACACCGCATATCGACCGGTCGAGGAGAACTTCTAGTATATCT
ACATACCTAATATTATTGCCTTATTAAAAATGGAATCCCAACAATTACATCAAAATCCACATTCTCTTCA
AAATCAATTGTCCTGTACTTCCTTGTTCATGTGTGTTCAAAAACGTTATATTTATAGGATAATTATACTC
TATTTCTCAACAAGTAATTGGTTGTTTGGCCGAGCGGTCTAAGGCGCCTGATTCAAGAAATATCTTGACC
GCAGTTAACTGTGGGAATACTCAGGTATCGTAAGATGCAAGAGTTCGAATCTCTTAGCAACCATTATTTT
TTTCCTCAACATAACGAGAACACACAGGGGCGCTATCGCACAGAATCAAATTCGATGACTGGAAATTTTT
TGTTAATTTCAGAGGTCGCCTGACGCATATACCTTTTTCAACTGAAAAATTGGGAGAAAAAGGAAAGGTG
AGAGCGCCGGAACCGGCTTTTCATATAGAATAGAGAAGCGTTCATGACTAAATGCTTGCATCACAATACT
TGAAGTTGACAATATTATTTAAGGACCTATTGTTTTTTCCAATAGGTGGTTAGCAATCGTCTTACTTTCT
AACTTTTCTTACCTTTTACATTTCAGCAATATATATATATATATTTCAAGGATATACCATTCTAATGTCT
GCCCCTAAGAAGATCGTCGTTTTGCCAGGTGACCACGTTGGTCAAGAAATCACAGCCGAAGCCATTAAGG
TTCTTAAAGCTATTTCTGATGTTCGTTCCAATGTCAAGTTCGATTTCGAAAATCATTTAATTGGTGGTGC
TGCTATCGATGCTACAGGTGTTCCACTTCCAGATGAGGCGCTGGAAGCCTCCAAGAAGGCTGATGCCGTT
TTGTTAGGTGCTGTGGGTGGTCCTAAATGGGGTACCGGTAGTGTTAGACCTGAACAAGGTTTACTAAAAA
TCCGTAAAGAACTTCAATTGTACGCCAACTTAAGACCATGTAACTTTGCATCCGACTCTCTTTTAGACTT
ATCTCCAATCAAGCCACAATTTGCTAAAGGTACTGACTTCGTTGTTGTCAGAGAATTAGTGGGAGGTATT
TACTTTGGTAAGAGAAAGGAAGACGATGGTGATGGTGTCGCTTGGGATAGTGAACAATACACCGTTCCAG
AAGTGCAAAGAATCACAAGAATGGCCGCTTTCATGGCCCTACAACATGAGCCACCATTGCCTATTTGGTC
CTTGGATAAAGCTAATGTTTTGGCCTCTTCAAGATTATGGAGAAAAACTGTGGAGGAAACCATCAAGAAC
GAATTCCCTACATTGAAGGTTCAACATCAATTGATTGATTCTGCCGCCATGATCCTAGTTAAGAACCCAA
CCCACCTAAATGGTATTATAATCACCAGCAACATGTTTGGTGATATCATCTCCGATGAAGCCTCCGTTAT
CCCAGGTTCCTTGGGTTTGTTGCCATCTGCGTCCTTGGCCTCTTTGCCAGACAAGAACACCGCATTTGGT
TTGTACGAACCATGCCACGGTTCTGCTCCAGATTTGCCAAAGAATAAGGTCAACCCTATCGCCACTATCT
TGTCTGCTGCAATGATGTTGAAATTGTCATTGAACTTGCCTGAAGAAGGTAAGGCCATTGAAGATGCAGT
TAAAAAGGTTTTGGATGCAGGTATCAGAACTGGTGATTTAGGTGGTTCCAACAGTACCACCGAAGTCGGT
GATGCTGTCGCCGAAGAAGTTAAGAAAATCCTTGCTTAAAAAGATTCTCTTTTTTTATGATATTTGTACA
TAAACTTTATAAATGAAATTCATAATAGAAACGACACGAAATTACAAAATGGAATATGTTCATAGGGTAG
ACGAAACTATATACGCAATCTACATACATTTATCAAGAAGGAGAAAAAGGAGGATGTAAAGGAATACAGG
TAAGCAAATTGATACTAATGGCTCAACGTGATAAGGAAAAAGAATTGCACTTTAACATTAATATTGACAA
GGAGGAGGGCACCACACAAAAAGTTAGGTGTAACAGAAAATCATGAAACTATGATTCCTAATTTATATAT
TGGAGGATTTTCTCTAAAAAAAAAAAAATACAACAAATAAAAAACACTCAATGACCTGACCATTTGATGG
AGTTTAAGTCAATACCTTCTTGAACCATTTCCCATAATGGTGAAAGTTCCCTCAAGAATTTTACTCTGTC
AGAAACGGCCTTAACGACGTAGTCGATATGGTGCACTCTCAGTACAATCTGCTCTGATGCCGCATAGTTA
AGCCAGCCCCGACACCCGCCAACACCCGCTGACGCGCCCTGACGGGCTTGTCTGCTCCCGGCATCCGCTT
ACAGACAAGCTGTGACCGTCTCCGGGAGCTGCATGTGTCAGAGGTTTTCACCGTCATCACCGAAACGCGC
GAGACGAAAGGGCCTCGTGATACGCCTATTTTTATAGGTTAATGTCATGATAATAATGGTTTCTTAGGAC
GGATCGCTTGCCTGTAACTTACACGCGCCTCGTATCTTTTAATGATGGAATAATTTGGGAATTTACTCTG
TGTTTATTTATTTTTATGTTTTGTATTTGGATTTTAGAAAGTAAATAAAGAAGGTAGAAGAGTTACGGAA
TGAAGAAAAAAAAATAAACAAAGGTTTAAAAAATTTCAACAAAAAGCGTACTTTACATATATATTTATTA
GACAAGAAAAGCAGATTAAATAGATATACATTCGATTAACGATAAGTAAAATGTAAAATCACAGGATTTT
CGTGTGTGGTCTTCTACACAGACAAGATGAAACAATTCGGCATTAATACCTGAGAGCAGGAAGAGCAAGA
TAAAAGGTAGTATTTGTTGGCGATCCCCCTAGAGTCTTTTACATCTTCGGAAAACAAAAACTATTTTTTC
TTTAATTTCTTTTTTTACTTTCTATTTTTAATTTATATATTTA
